Addgene plasmid #58958: pJC30X-BS(X)
Purpose: Encodes synthetic mitochondrial gene GFPm-3 in place of COX3 coding sequence. Flanked by mtDNA sequences allowing integration into rho+ mtDNA after transformation.
Depositing lab: Thomas Fox. Depositing organization: Cornell University. Publication: Expression of green fluorescent protein from a recoded gene inserted into Saccharomyces cerevisiae mitochondrial DNA. Cohen JS, Fox TD. Mitochondrion. 2001 Aug;1(2):181-9. S1567-7249(01)00012-5 PubMed 16120277.
Backbone
  Vector backbone: pBluescript
  Backbone size w/o insert (bp): 2900
  Total vector size (bp): 8300
Growth in bacteria
  Bacterial resistance: Ampicillin, 100 μg/mL
  Growth temperature: 37°C
  Growth strain: DH5alpha
  Copy number: High Copy
Gene/Insert
  Gene/Insert name: Enhanced fluorescence variant of GFP, in S. cerevisiae mitochondrial genetic code
  Species: S. cerevisiae (budding yeast)
  Insert size (bp): 5400
  Mutation: GFP modified as described: CORMACK, B. P., R. H. VALDIVIA and S. FALKOW, 1996 FACS-optimized mutants of the green fluorescent protein (GFP). Gene 173: 33-38.
  GenBank ID: U89686.1
  Promoter: n/a
  Tag / fusion protein: First 8 codons of COX3 (N terminal on insert)
  Cloning method: Unknown
  Sequencing primers: 5′ none; 3′ none
Terms and licenses: Academic/Nonprofit Terms; Industry Terms: Not Available to Industry
How to cite: pJC30X-BS(X) was a gift from Thomas Fox (Addgene plasmid # 58958 ; http://n2t.net/addgene:58958 ; RRID:Addgene_58958)
