[The description below was written by a language model from this plasmid's Addgene catalogue record.]
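Description:
pJC30X-BS(X) is a pBluescript-based plasmid of about 8.3 kb, built for introducing a reporter gene into the mitochondrial genome of Saccharomyces cerevisiae. It is maintained in E. coli as a high-copy plasmid under ampicillin selection. The record lists no yeast nuclear replication origin or auxotrophic marker, which fits its role as a donor of DNA for mitochondrial transformation rather than as a nuclear expression vector.

The roughly 5.4 kb insert carries GFPm-3, a synthetic gene encoding an enhanced-fluorescence (FACS-optimized) GFP variant that has been recoded to suit the yeast mitochondrial genetic code, so that it can be translated correctly by mitochondrial ribosomes. The GFP coding sequence takes the place of the COX3 coding sequence and is fused at its N terminus to the first eight codons of COX3. No promoter is recorded for the insert, so the basis for its transcription is not stated. One plausible reading is that the reporter relies on COX3 locus signals in the surrounding mtDNA, but the record does not describe the content of those flanks beyond calling them mtDNA sequences. The flanks provide homology for recombination, allowing the cassette to integrate into rho+ mitochondrial DNA after transformation.

The construct is used to express GFP from within the mitochondrial genome. No feature table is provided, so the exact extent of the flanking regions and the layout of backbone elements cannot be described.
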