>Addgene plasmid #58958 | pJC30X-BS(X) | depositor partial sequence | sequence record 91371 | GFPm-3 surrounded by COX3 flanking sequences
AATCTAGATATAATATTATATCTATCTTAATATAATAATATTTATTTATTTATTTATTAAATAAAAAAAA
ATAAATAATATTAATTAATATAGATTCTTTTTAATTATAATAATAAATAAATAAAAAGAAGATATTATCA
ATGATTTATATTAATAATAAATATAAATAATAAAAAATATATATAATATAATATAATAAATATATTTCCT
TTAATATTAATAAATTAATAATAATAATAATAATAATAATAAAATATTTAAATAAATTATATTCAATACA
AATTAATTATTTATATTATTAATAATTGAATAAATAATCCGGTCGAAAGAGATATTAATTCGATTATATT
ATTTATTTAATTATATTTAATTTAAATATATAAATTAATATATATATATTGAATTATATATAAATTTATT
TTATAATTTTATAAATAATATATTATTATAAATATTTAATATAATTTATATTATTATTAAATAAAAGATT
TATTAAATTAATATTATTATTTAATTTTATTATATAGTTTTGAGGATAATATTTTATTAATATTTTTTTT
ATTTATTTATTTAATTATATTATATATATAATATATATATAACAATAAATTTATGACACATTTAGAAAGA
AGTAGACAAATGTCAAAAGGTGAAGAATTATTCACTGGAGTAGTACCTATCTTAGTAGAATTAGATGGTG
ATGTAAATGGTCATAAATTCTCAGTATCAGGTGAAGGTGAAGGTGATGCTACATATGGTAAATTAACATT
AAAATTCATCTGTACAACAGGTAAATTACCTGTACCTTGACCTACATTAGTAACAACATTCGGATATGGA
GTACAATGTTTCGCAAGATATCCTGATCATATGAAACAACATGATTTCTTCAAATCAGCAATGCCTGAAG
GTTACGTACAAGAAAGAACAATCTTCTTCAAAGATGATGGTAATTATAAAACAAGAGCTGAAGTAAAATT
CGAAGGTGATACATTAGTAAATAGAATCGAGTTAAAAGGTATCGATTTCAAAGAAGATGGTAATATCTTA
GGTCATAAATTAGAATATAATTATAATTCACATAATGTATATATCATGGCTGATAAACAAAAAAATGGTA
TCAAAGTAAATTTCAAAATCAGACATAATATCGAAGACGGTTCAGTACAATTAGCAGATCATTATCAACA
AAATACACCTATCGGTGATGGTCCTGTATTATTACCTGATAATCATTACTTAAGTACACAATCAGCTTTA
TCAAAAGATCCTAATGAAAAAAGAGATCATATGGTATTATTAGAATTTGTAACAGCTGCTGGTATCACAC
ATGGTATGGATGAATTATATAAATAAGGATCCCCCGGGCTGCAGGAATTCGATATCAAGCTTAATTTTAA
TTTAGTTGGGTTTACCAATATGAATAATATAAAAATATTACCTATTATTAATAATTTTATTTTTATTAGT
TCTGGGGCCCGGCCAC
