>Addgene plasmid #58958 | pJC30X-BS(X) | addgene partial sequence | sequence record 94787 | M13pUC-Fwd 5'-CCCAGTCACGACGTTGTAAAACG-3'
TATATTATTTAATTAAAAATATTCTAAATAAGAATAAATATCAATAAAGGAGTTATAAATATATATATAT
ATTAATATATATATAAAAANATATATTATTATTAGTTCCCGCTTCGCGGGAACCCCGTAAGGAGTGAGGG
ACCCCATGGGAACCGAACCCCTATTTAAGAAGGAGTGAGGGACCCCCTCCCTAATGGGAGGGGGACCGAA
CCCCGAAGGAGTTTTATTATAATAAAATTTATATATATTTAATANAGAATTATAAAAANATTATATAATA
AATAATAAATAATTAT
