>Addgene plasmid #58958 | pJC30X-BS(X) | addgene partial sequence | sequence record 94829 | M13pUC-Rev 5'-AGCGGATAACAATTTCACACAGG-3'
CGATCGACGGTATCGATAAGCTTGATATCGAATTCCTTATTATTTATCATTTATATATATATATATATTT
TTATTTTTATTTTTATATAATATTTAATAAACATTTTATATTTAATTATATTATTAAAGATATAAATTAT
AAAAAGGGTAGGAATTTTGATAATAAATAATATATTATTATATTAATAAAGGGTTTAATAATTATGATAA
GAATAATAAAGAAATTCAATTAATTAAATTTAATTAAATTTTAAACTCCTTTTTTTGGTTCATATTTATA
ATATATAGAATATAAAATATACTTTATAAAATAGGTATTCATTCCTCTCTCATGGAGGTTCACACCTATT
TTTAATAAAATATAATAAAATATATATAAAGTATATATAAAATAGGTGCTCACTTCAAAAAAT
