>Addgene plasmid #58958 | pJC30X-BS(X) | addgene partial sequence | sequence record 97375 | yGFP-R 5'-GCATCACCTTCACCTTCACC-3'
CATCTAATTCTACTAAGATAGGTACTACTCCAGTGAATAATTCTTCACCTTTTGACATTTGTCTACTTCT
TTCTAAATGTGTCATAAATTTATTGTTATATATATATTATATATATAATATAATTAAATAAATAAATAAA
AAAAATATTAATAAAATATTATCCTCAAAACTATATAATAAAATTAAATAATAATATTAATTTAATAAAT
CTTTTATTTAATAATAATATAAATTATATTAAATATTTATAATAATATATTATTTATAAAATTATAAAAT
AAATTTATATATAATTCAATATATATATATTAATTTATATATTTAAATTAAATATAATTAAATAAATAAT
ATAATCGAATTAATATCTCTTTCGACCGGATTATTTATTCAATTATTAATAATATAAATAATTAATTTGT
ATTGAATATAATTTATTTAAATATTTTATTATTATTATTATTATTATTATTAATTTATTAATATTAAAGG
AAATATATTTATTATATTATATTATATATATTTTTTATTATTTATATTTATTATTAATATAAATCATTGA
TAATATCTTCTTTTTATTTATTTATTATTATAATTAAAAAGAATCTTATATTAATTAATATTATTTATTT
TTTTTTATTTAATAAATAAATAAATAAATATTATTATATTAAGATAGATATAATATTATATCTAGATTTA
GGAAATATAGGGTTCGAACCTATAATCTTTCGTGTGAAAAACGAATGGCTATACCAATTAAGCTAATCTC
CTTTATAAAATATATACTCCACAGATATATATCCCAAACTCTTATTAATTATTATAATTATTATTTTATT
TATTTATATATATATAATTATAATAATTCCCTATAATTATATA
